Addgene plasmid #48436: pFUSB4_CACA
Depositing lab: Stephen Ekker. Depositing organization: Mayo Foundation for Medical Education and Research. Publication: High Efficiency In Vivo Genome Engineering with a Simplified 15-RVD GoldyTALEN Design. Ma AC, Lee HB, Clark KJ, Ekker SC. PLoS One. 2013 May 29;8(5):e65259. doi: 10.1371/journal.pone.0065259. Print 2013. PubMed 23734242.
Backbone
  Vector backbone: pFUS_B4
  Vector type: Mammalian Expression, TALEN
Growth in bacteria
  Bacterial resistance: Spectinomycin, 50 μg/mL
  Growth temperature: 37°C
  Growth strain: Top10
  Copy number: Unknown
Gene/Insert
  Gene/Insert name: RVD sequence: HD NI HD NI
  Species: Synthetic
  Cloning method: Unknown
  Sequencing primers: 5′ ttgatgcctggcagttccct; 3′ cgaaccgaacaggcttatgt
Terms and licenses: Academic/Nonprofit Terms; Industry Terms: Not Available to Industry
Depositor comments: Plasmid was created using Golden Gate cloning.
How to cite: pFUSB4_CACA was a gift from Stephen Ekker (Addgene plasmid # 48436 ; http://n2t.net/addgene:48436 ; RRID:Addgene_48436)
