[The description below was written by a language model from this plasmid's Addgene catalogue record and pLannotate feature annotations shown in this document.]
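Description:
pFUSB4_CACA is a small (about 2.9 kb) bacterial intermediate plasmid for Golden Gate assembly of TALENs, built on the pFUS_B4 array vector. It carries a pre-assembled block of four synthetic TAL effector repeats whose repeat-variable diresidues are HD NI HD NI. Under the standard TALE code, this block recognises the DNA tetranucleotide CACA, which gives the plasmid its name. The depositor notes that it was made by Golden Gate cloning. It belongs to a set of pre-made repeat modules associated with a simplified 15-RVD GoldyTALEN design for in vivo genome engineering.

The catalogue lists the vector type as mammalian expression/TALEN, but the annotated features show only bacterial maintenance elements. No eukaryotic promoter, nuclease domain or polyadenylation signal is detected. The construct is therefore best understood as a cloning intermediate whose repeat block is meant to be transferred, along with other modules, into a final TALEN expression backbone. Propagation relies on a high-copy ColE1/pUC-type origin. Selection is by spectinomycin through the aadA (SmR) aminoglycoside adenylyltransferase gene, which lies downstream of a class 1 integron Pc promoter fragment and a short remnant of a gentamicin resistance gene. Other backbone remnants include small lacZα and lacI fragments, consistent with a lacZ screening cassette having been replaced by the repeat array, and rrnB T1 and T2 terminators. The automated annotation does not label the TAL repeats themselves. They presumably lie in the unannotated stretch between the lacZα fragment and the resistance cassette, although the record does not give their coordinates.
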