Features (pLannotate 1.2.2; 8 found; start..end, strand, type, name):
      3..39      -  CDS            lacZα (fragment): LacZα fragment of β-galactosidase; lacZ fragment
    596..619     +  promoter       Pc promoter (fragment): intI1 (promoter lies within the coding sequence); class 1 integron promoter
    795..851     +  CDS            GmR (fragment): gentamycin acetyltransferase; aacC1; confers resistance to gentamycin
    858..1649    +  CDS            SmR: aminoglycoside adenylyltransferase (Murphy, 1985); aadA; confers resistance to spectinomycin and streptomycin
   1742..2330    +  rep_origin     ori: high-copy-number ColE1/pMB1/pBR322/pUC origin of replication
   2513..2605    +  CDS            lacI (fragment): lac repressor; lacI; The lac repressor binds to the lac operator to inhibit transcription in E. coli. This inhibition can be relieved by adding lactose or isopropyl-β-D-thiogalactopyranoside (IPTG).
   2660..2687    -  terminator     rrnB T2 terminator: transcription terminator T2 from the E. coli rrnB gene
   2819..2862    +  terminator     rrnB T1 terminator: Escherichia coli rrnB; transcription terminator T1 from the E. coli rrnB gene
>Addgene plasmid #48436 | pFUSB4_CACA | depositor full sequence | sequence record 70136 | Full Sequence
ATGTTTTCCCAGTCACGACGTTGTAAAACGACGGCCAGTCTTAAGCGTCTCATGGCCTGACCCCGGACCA
AGTGGTGGCCTATCGCCAGCCACGATGGCGGCAAGCAAGCGCTCGAAACGGTGCAGCGGCTGTTGCCGGT
GCTGTGCCAGGACCATGGCCTGACCCCGGACCAAGTGGTGGCTATCGCCAGCAACATTGGCGGCAAGCAA
GCGCTCGAAACGGTGCAGCGGCTGTTGCCGGTGCTGTGCCAGGACCATGGCCTGACTCCGGACCAAGTGG
TGGCTATCGCCAGCCACGATGGCGGCAAGCAAGCGCTCGAAACGGTGCAGCGGCTGTTGCCGGTGCTGTG
CCAGGACCATGGCCTGACCCCGGACCAAGTGGTGGCTATCGCCAGCAACATTGGCGGCAAGCAAGCGCTC
GAAACGGTGCAGCGGCTGTTGCCGGTGCTGTGCCAGGACCATGGCCTGACCCCGGACCAAGTGGTGGCTA
TCGAGACGTCTAGACCAGCCAGGACAGAAATGCCTCGACTTCGCTGCTACCCAAGGTTGCCGGGTGACGC
ACACCGTGGAAACGGATGAAGGCACGAACCCAGTGGACATAAGCCTGTTCGGTTCGTAAGCTGTAATGCA
AGTAGCGTATGCGCTCACGCAACTGGTCCAGAACCTTGACCGAACGCAGCGGTGGTAACGGCGCAGTGGC
GGTTTTCATGGCTTGTTATGACTGTTTTTTTGGGGTACAGTCTATGCCTCGGGCATCCAAGCAGCAAGCG
CGTTACGCCGTGGGTCGATGTTTGATGTTATGGAGCAGCAACGATGTTACGCAGCAGGGCAGTCGCCCTA
AAACAAAGTTAAACATTATGAGGGAAGCGGTGATCGCCGAAGTATCGACTCAACTATCAGAGGTAGTTGG
CGTCATCGAGCGCCATCTCGAACCGACGTTGCTGGCCGTACATTTGTACGGCTCCGCAGTGGATGGCGGC
CTGAAGCCACACAGTGATATTGATTTGCTGGTTACGGTGACCGTAAGGCTTGATGAAACAACGCGGCGAG
CTTTGATCAACGACCTTTTGGAAACTTCGGCTTCCCCTGGAGAGAGCGAGATTCTCCGCGCTGTAGAAGT
CACCATTGTTGTGCACGACGACATCATTCCGTGGCGTTATCCAGCTAAGCGCGAACTGCAATTTGGAGAA
TGGCAGCGCAATGACATTCTTGCAGGTATCTTCGAGCCAGCCACGATCGACATTGATCTGGCTATCTTGC
TGACAAAAGCAAGAGAACATAGCGTTGCCTTGGTAGGTCCAGCGGCGGAGGAACTCTTTGATCCGGTTCC
TGAACAGGATCTATTTGAGGCGCTAAATGAAACCTTAACGCTATGGAACTCGCCGCCCGACTGGGCTGGC
GATGAGCGAAATGTAGTGCTTACGTTGTCCCGCATTTGGTACAGCGCAGTAACCGGCAAAATCGCGCCGA
AGGATGTCGCTGCCGACTGGGCAATGGAGCGCCTGCCGGCCCAGTATCAGCCCGTCATACTTGAAGCTAG
ACAGGCTTATCTTGGACAAGAAGAAGATCGCTTGGCCTCGCGCGCAGATCAGTTGGAAGAATTTGTCCAC
TACGTGAAAGGCGAGATCACCAAGGTAGTCGGCAAATAACCCTCGAGCCACCCATGACCAAAATCCCTTA
ACGTGAGTTACGCGTCGTTCCACTGAGCGTCAGACCCCGTAGAAAAGATCAAAGGATCTTCTTGAGATCC
TTTTTTTCTGCGCGTAATCTGCTGCTTGCAAACAAAAAAACCACCGCTACCAGCGGTGGTTTGTTTGCCG
GATCAAGAGCTACCAACTCTTTTTCCGAAGGTAACTGGCTTCAGCAGAGCGCAGATACCAAATACTGTCC
TTCTAGTGTAGCCGTAGTTAGGCCACCACTTCAAGAACTCTGTAGCACCGCCTACATACCTCGCTCTGCT
AATCCTGTTACCAGTGGCTGCTGCCAGTGGCGATAAGTCGTGTCTTACCGGGTTGGACTCAAGACGATAG
TTACCGGATAAGGCGCAGCGGTCGGGCTGAACGGGGGGTTCGTGCACACAGCCCAGCTTGGAGCGAACGA
CCTACACCGAACTGAGATACCTACAGCGTGAGCATTGAGAAAGCGCCACGCTTCCCGAAGGGAGAAAGGC
GGACAGGTATCCGGTAAGCGGCAGGGTCGGAACAGGAGAGCGCACGAGGGAGCTTCCAGGGGGAAACGCC
TGGTATCTTTATAGTCCTGTCGGGTTTCGCCACCTCTGACTTGAGCGTCGATTTTTGTGATGCTCGTCAG
GGGGGCGGAGCCTATGGAAAAACGCCAGCAACGCGGCCTTTTTACGGTTCCTGGCCTTTTGCTGGCCTTT
TGCTCACATGTTCTTTCCTGCGTTATCCCCTGATTCTGTGGATAACCGTATTACCGCCTTTGAGTGAGCT
GATACCGCTCGCCGCAGCCGAACGACCGAGCGCAGCGAGTCAGTGAGCGAGGAAGCGGAAGAGCGCCCAA
TACGCAAACCGCCTCTCCCCGCGCGTTGGCCGATTCATTAATGCAGCTGGCACGACAGGTTTCCCGACTG
GAAAGCGGGCAGTGAGCGCAACGCAATTAATACGCGTACCGCTAGCCAGGAAGAGTTTGTAGAAACGCAA
AAAGGCCATCCGTCAGGATGGCCTTCTGCTTAGTTTGATGCCTGGCAGTTTATGGCGGGCGTCCTGCCCG
CCACCCTCCGGGCCGTTGCTTCACAACGTTCAAATCCGCTCCCGGCGGATTTGTCCTACTCAGGAGAGCG
TTCACCGACAAACAACAGATAAAACGAAAGGCCCAGTCTTCCGACTGAGCCTTTCGTTTTATTTGATGCC
TGGCAGTTCCCTACTCTCGCGTTAACGCTAGCATGG
