>Addgene plasmid #48436 | pFUSB4_CACA | addgene partial sequence | sequence record 70766 | pCR8_F1 5'-ttgatgcctggcagttccct-3'
TCACGACGTTGTAAAACGACGGCCAGTCTTAAGCGTCTCATGGCCTGACCCCGGACCAAGTGGTGGCTAT
CGCCAGCCACGATGGCGGCAAGCAAGCGCTCGAAACGGTGCAGCGGCTGTTGCCGGTGCTGTGCCAGGAC
CATGGCCTGACCCCGGACCAAGTGGTGGCTATCGCCAGCAACATTGGCGGCAAGCAAGCGCTCGAAACGG
TGCAGCGGCTGTTGCCGGTGCTGTGCCAGGACCATGGCCTGACTCCGGACCAAGTGGTGGCTATCGCCAG
CCACGATGGCGGCAAGCAAGCGCTCGAAACGGTGCAGCGGCTGTTGCCGGTGCTGTGCCAGGACCATGGC
CTGACCCCGGACCAAGTGGTGGCTATCGCCAGCAACATTGGCGGCAAGCAAGCGCTCGAAACGGTGCAGC
GGCTGTTGCCGGTGCTGTGCCAGGACCATGGCCTGACCCCGGACCAAGTGGTGGCTATCGAGACGTCTAG
ACCAGCCAGGACAGAAATGCCTCGACTTCGCTGCTACCCAAGGTTGCCGGGTGACGCACACCGTGGAAAC
GGATGAAGGCACGAACCCAGTGGACATAAGCCTGTTCGGTTCGTAAGCTGTAATGCAAGTAGCGTATGCG
CTCACGCAACTGGTCCAGAACCTTGACCGAACGCAGCGGTGGTAACGGCGCAGTGGCGGTTTTCATGGCT
TGTTATGACTGTTTTTTTGGGGTACAGTCTATGCCTCGGGCATCCAAGCAGCAAGCGCGTTACGCCGTGG
GTCGATGTTTGATGTTATGGAGCAGCAACGATGTTACGCAGCAGGGCAGTCGCCCTAAAACAAAGTTAAA
CATTATGAGGGAAGCGGTGATCGCCGAAGTATCGACTCAACTATCAGA
